Addgene plasmid #101133: pSNAP-CaaX Control Plasmid
Purpose: Expression of SNAP-Tag and CaaX box (Farnesylation Signal) in Mammalian cells
Depositing lab: New England Biolabs & Ana Egana. Depositing organization: New England Biolabs.
Backbone
  Vector backbone: pSNAP
  Backbone size w/o insert (bp): 5406
  Vector type: Mammalian Expression
  Selectable markers: Neomycin (select with G418) ; Kanamycin
Growth in bacteria
  Bacterial resistance: Ampicillin, 100 μg/mL
  Growth temperature: 37°C
  Growth strain: DH5alpha
  Copy number: High Copy
Gene/Insert
  Gene/Insert name: CaaX Box (alt names: farnesylation signal; CaaX)
  Species: Synthetic
  Insert size (bp): 12
  Promoter: CMV
  Tag / fusion protein: SNAP-tag (SNAP26m) (N terminal on backbone)
  Cloning method: Restriction Enzyme; 5′ cloning site unknown (unknown if destroyed); 3′ cloning site unknown (unknown if destroyed)
  Sequencing primers: 5′ GACGCAAATGGGCGGTAG (CMV Forward Primer); 3′ GCTGCGCAACTGTTGGGAA (TR1 Reverse Primer)
Terms and licenses: Academic/Nonprofit Terms; Industry Terms
Depositor comments: Originally cloned by Covalys. The SNAP-tag is an N-terminal tag. For more information on this plasmid, please see https://www.addgene.org/depositor-collections/neb-cell-imaging-tags/ This plasmid is covered by one or more patents, trademarks and/or copyrights owned or controlled by New England Biolabs, Inc (NEB). For more information about commercial rights, please contact NEB's Global Business Development team at .
How to cite: pSNAP-CaaX Control Plasmid was a gift from New England Biolabs & Ana Egana (Addgene plasmid # 101133 ; http://n2t.net/addgene:101133 ; RRID:Addgene_101133)
