[The description below was written by a language model from this plasmid's Addgene catalogue record and pLannotate feature annotations shown in this document.]
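Description:
pSNAP-CaaX Control Plasmid is a mammalian expression vector built on the pSNAP backbone, about 5.4 kb in total, that produces the SNAP-tag fused at its C-terminus to a CaaX box farnesylation signal. In bacteria it is maintained at high copy through a ColE1/pUC-type origin and selected with ampicillin via a β-lactamase gene. A second cassette, in which the SV40 enhancer/early promoter drives the Tn5 NeoR/KanR aminoglycoside phosphotransferase followed by an HSV TK polyadenylation signal, allows G418 selection of stably transfected mammalian cells. A short fragment of the Tn5 ble gene lies downstream of NeoR.

The expression unit consists of the human CMV immediate-early enhancer and promoter, the SNAP-tag (SNAP26m) coding sequence, and, immediately after it, a short stretch annotated as an H-Ras fragment, which corresponds to the CaaX motif recorded as a 12 bp synthetic insert. Downstream lie an SV40 small t intron fragment and the SV40 poly(A) signal for transcript processing. T3 and T7 promoters and remnants of a pBluescript polylinker flank the coding region, though the cloning sites used are not recorded. SNAP-tag is an engineered O6-alkylguanine-DNA alkyltransferase that reacts covalently with benzylguanine derivatives, so it can be labelled in cells with fluorescent or other functionalised substrates. The CaaX box directs prenylation of the fusion, which normally anchors a protein to cellular membranes. As its name indicates, the plasmid serves as a control within a set of cell-imaging tag vectors, presumably providing a membrane-associated SNAP-tag signal for checking transfection, expression and labelling in mammalian cells.
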