Features (pLannotate 1.2.2; 21 found; start..end, strand, type, name):
    449..1309    -  CDS            AmpR: β-lactamase; bla; confers resistance to ampicillin, carbenicillin, and related antibiotics
   1310..1401    -  promoter       AmpR promoter: bla
   1420..1447    -  terminator     rrnB T2 terminator: transcription terminator T2 from the E. coli rrnB gene
   1475..1596    -  polyA_signal   SV40 poly(A) signal: SV40 polyadenylation signal
   1619..1756    -  CDS            large T antigen (fragment): large T antigen from SV40 (simian virus 40)
   1756..1811    -  intron         small t intron (fragment): SV40 (simian virus 40) small t antigen intron
   1821..1860    -  CDS            lacZα (fragment): LacZα fragment of β-galactosidase; lacZ fragment
   1870..1888    +  promoter       T7 promoter: promoter for bacteriophage T7 RNA polymerase
   1910..1930    -  misc_feature   MCS (fragment): pBluescript multiple cloning site
   1940..1972    -  CDS            H-Ras (fragment): human small GTPase proto-oncoprotein
   1979..2524    -  CDS            SNAP-tag®: human O6-alkylguanine-DNA-alkyltransferase variant that forms covalent bonds with benzylguanine derivatives optimized for mammalian expression
   2540..2563    -  misc_feature   MCS (fragment): pBluescript multiple cloning site
   2576..2594    -  promoter       T3 promoter: promoter for bacteriophage T3 RNA polymerase
   2640..2843    -  promoter       CMV promoter: human cytomegalovirus (CMV) immediate early promoter
   2844..3147    -  enhancer       CMV enhancer: human cytomegalovirus immediate early enhancer
   3322..3910    -  rep_origin     ori: high-copy-number ColE1/pMB1/pBR322/pUC origin of replication
   4132..4148    +  polyA_signal   bGH poly(A) signal (fragment): bovine growth hormone polyadenylation signal
   4239..4286    -  polyA_signal   HSV TK poly(A) signal: herpes simplex virus thymidine kinase polyadenylation signal (Cole and Stacy, 1985)
   4345..4497    -  CDS            ble (fragment): BLE_KLEPN - Experimental evidence at protein level: Swiss-Prot protein existence level 1. Binding protein with a strong affinity to the bleomycin family of antibiotics. Binds to CL990; an antimitotic-antibiotic compound. From Klebsiella pneumoniae.
   4518..5312    -  CDS            NeoR/KanR: aminoglycoside phosphotransferase from Tn5; aph(3')-II (or nptII); confers resistance to neomycin, kanamycin, and G418 (Geneticin®)
   5347..286     -  promoter       SV40 promoter (across the origin): SV40 enhancer and early promoter
>Addgene plasmid #101133 | pSNAP-CaaX Control Plasmid | addgene full sequence | sequence record 194147 | Addgene NGS Result
GGCCTCTGCATAAATAAAAAAAATTAGTCAGCCATGGGGCGGAGAATGGGCGGAACTGGGCGGAGTTAGG
GGCGGGATGGGCGGAGTTAGGGGCGGGACTATGGTTGCTGACTAATTGAGATGCATGCTTTGCATACTTC
TGCCTGCTGGGGAGCCTGGGGACTTTCCACACCTGGTTGCTGACTAATTGAGATGCATGCTTTGCATACT
TCTGCCTGCTGGGGAGCCTGGGGACTTTCCACACCCTAACTGACACACATTCCACAGCTGGTTCTTTCCG
CCTCAGGATTCTTCCTTTTTCAATGTCTGACGCTCAGTGGAACGAAAACTCACGTTAAGGGATTTTGGTC
ATGAGATTATCAAAAAGGATCTTCACCTAGATCCTTTTAAATTAAAAATGAAGTTTTAAATCAATCTAAA
GTATATATGAGTAAACTTGGTCTGACAGTTACCAATGCTTAATCAGTGAGGCACCTATCTCAGCGATCTG
TCTATTTCGTTCATCCATAGTTGCCTGACTCCCCGTCGTGTAGATAACTACGATACGGGAGGGCTTACCA
TCTGGCCCCAGTGCTGCAATGATACCGCGAGACCCACGCTCACCGGCTCCAGATTTATCAGCAATAAACC
AGCCAGCCGGAAGGGCCGAGCGCAGAAGTGGTCCTGCAACTTTATCCGCCTCCATCCAGTCTATTAATTG
TTGCCGGGAAGCTAGAGTAAGTAGTTCGCCAGTTAATAGTTTGCGCAACGTTGTTGCCATTGCTACAGGC
ATCGTGGTGTCACGCTCGTCGTTTGGTATGGCTTCATTCAGCTCCGGTTCCCAACGATCAAGGCGAGTTA
CATGATCCCCCATGTTGTGCAAAAAAGCGGTTAGCTCCTTCGGTCCTCCGATCGTTGTCAGAAGTAAGTT
GGCCGCAGTGTTATCACTCATGGTTATGGCAGCACTGCATAATTCTCTTACTGTCATGCCATCCGTAAGA
TGCTTTTCTGTGACTGGTGAGTACTCAACCAAGTCATTCTGAGAATAGTGTATGCGGCGACCGAGTTGCT
CTTGCCCGGCGTCAACACGGGATAATACCGCGCCACATAGCAGAACTTTAAAAGTGCTCATCATTGGAAA
ACGTTCTTCGGGGCGAAAACTCTCAAGGATCTTACCGCTGTTGAGATCCAGTTCGATGTAACCCACTCGT
GCACCCAACTGATCTTCAGCATCTTTTACTTTCACCAGCGTTTCTGGGTGAGCAAAAACAGGAAGGCAAA
ATGCCGCAAAAAAGGGAATAAGGGCGACACGGAAATGTTGAATACTCATACTCTTCCTTTTTCAATATTA
TTGAAGCATTTATCAGGGTTATTGTCTCATGAGCGGATACATATTTGAATGTATTTAGAAAAATAAACAA
AAGAGTTTGTAGAAACGCAAAAAGACCATCCGTCAGGATGGCCTTCTGCTTATTAACGCTTACAATTTAC
GCGTTAAGATACATTGATGAGTTTGGACAAACCACAACTAGAATGCAGTGAAAAAAATGCTTTATTTGTG
AAATTTGTGATGCTATTGCTTTATTTGTAACCATTATAAGCTGCAATAAACAAGTTAACAACAACAATTG
CATTCATTTTATGTTTCAGGTTCAGGGGGAGGTGTGGGAGGTTTTTTAAAGCAAGTAAAACCTCTACAAA
TGTGGTATGGCTGATTATGATCATGAACAGACTGTGAGGACTGAGGGGCCTGAAATGAGCCTTGGGACTG
TGAATCTAAAATACACAAACAATTAGAATCAGTAGTTTAACACATTATACACTTAAAAATTGGATCTCCA
TTCGCCATTCAGGCTGCGCAACTGTTGGGAAGGGCGATCGAGTGAATTGTAATACGACTCACTATAGGGC
GAATTGGGTACACTTACCTGGTACCGGGCCCCCCCTCGAGTCAGGATCCTCAGGAGAGCACACACTTGCA
GCTCATGCAGCCTGCAGGACCCAGCCCAGGCTTGCCCAGTCTGTGGCCCTCGTGGGCCAGCAGCCACTCT
TTCACGGCGAGCCCGCCCTCGTAGCCCCCCACGGCGCCAGAGCTAGACACCACCCGGTGGCAGGGGATCA
GAATGGGCACGGGATTTCCGCTCAGGGCGGTTTTCACGGCGGCGGTGGCGGCGGGATTGCCGGCCAGGGC
GGCCAGCTGCTGGTAGCTGATGACCTCTCCGAACTTCACCACTTTCAGCAGTTTCCACAGCACCTGGCGG
GTAAAGCTCTCCTGCTGGAACACTGGGTGGTGCAGGGCTGGCACAGGGAACTCCTCGATGGCCTCAGGCT
GGTGAAAGTAGGCGTTGAGCCAGGCGGTGGCCTGCATCAGTGGCTCTGGTCCGCCCAGCACGGCGGCTGG
GGCAGGCACTTCCACGGCGTCGGCGGCAGATGTTCCTTTGCCCAGCAGCTTGATCTCGTGCAGGCCCTGT
TCGCACCCAGACAGTTCCAGCTTGCCCAGAGGGCTATCCAGGGTGGTGCGCTTCATTTCGCAGTCTTTGT
CCATGGTAAGCTTGATATCGCGGCCGCCACCGCGGTGGAGCTCCAGCTTTTGTTCCCTTTAGTGAGGGTT
AATTTCGAGCTTGGCGTAATCGCTAGCGGATCTGACGGTTCACTAAACCAGCTCTGCTTATATAGACCTC
CCACCGTACACGCCTACCGCCCATTTGCGTCAATGGGGCGGAGTTGTTACGACATTTTGGAAAGTCCCGT
TGATTTTGGTGCCAAAACAAACTCCCATTGACGTCAATGGGGTGGAGACTTGGAAATCCCCGTGAGTCAA
ACCGCTATCCACGCCCATTGATGTACTGCCAAAACCGCATCACCATGGTAATAGCGATGACTAATACGTA
GATGTACTGCCAAGTAGGAAAGTCCCATAAGGTCATGTACTGGGCATAATGCCAGGCGGGCCATTTACCG
TCATTGACGTCAATAGGGGGCGTACTTGGCATATGATACACTTGATGTACTGCCAAGTGGGCAGTTTACC
GTAAATACTCCACCCATTGACGTCAATGGAAAGTCCCTATTGGCGTTACTATGGGAACATACGTCATTAT
TGACGTCAATGGGCGGGGGTCGTTGGGCGGTCAGCCAGGCGGGCCATTTACCGTAAGTTATGTAACGCGG
AACTCCATATATGGGCTATGAACTAATGACCCCGTAATTGATTACTATTAATAACTAATGCATGGCGGTA
ATACGGTTATCCACAGAATCAGGGGATAACGCAGGAAAGAACATGTGAGCAAAAGGCCAGCAAAAGGCCA
GGAACCGTAAAAAGGCCGCGTTGCTGGCGTTTTTCCATAGGCTCCGCCCCCCTGACGAGCATCACAAAAA
TCGACGCTCAAGTCAGAGGTGGCGAAACCCGACAGGACTATAAAGATACCAGGCGTTTCCCCCTGGAAGC
TCCCTCGTGCGCTCTCCTGTTCCGACCCTGCCGCTTACCGGATACCTGTCCGCCTTTCTCCCTTCGGGAA
GCGTGGCGCTTTCTCATAGCTCACGCTGTAGGTATCTCAGTTCGGTGTAGGTCGTTCGCTCCAAGCTGGG
CTGTGTGCACGAACCCCCCGTTCAGCCCGACCGCTGCGCCTTATCCGGTAACTATCGTCTTGAGTCCAAC
CCGGTAAGACACGACTTATCGCCACTGGCAGCAGCCACTGGTAACAGGATTAGCAGAGCGAGGTATGTAG
GCGGTGCTACAGAGTTCTTGAAGTGGTGGCCTAACTACGGCTACACTAGAAGAACAGTATTTGGTATCTG
CGCTCTGCTGAAGCCAGTTACCTTCGGAAAAAGAGTTGGTAGCTCTTGATCCGGCAAACAAACCACCGCT
GGTAGCGGTGGTTTTTTTGTTTGCAAGCAGCAGATTACGCGCAGAAAAAAAGGATCTCAAGAAGATCCTT
TGATCTTTTCTACGGGGTCTGACGCTCAGTGGAACGAAAACTCACGTTAAGGGATTTTGGTCATGAGATT
ATCAAAAAGGATCTTCACCTAGATCCTTTTAAATTAAAAATGAAGTTTTAAATCAATCTAAAGTATATAT
GAGTAACCTGAGGCTATGGCAGGGCCTGCCGCCCCGACGTTGGCTGCGAGCCCTGGGCCTTCACCCGAAC
TTGGGGGGTGGGGTGGGGAAAAGGAAGAAACGCGGGCGTATTGGCCCCAATGGGGTCTCGGTGGGGTATC
GACAGAGTGCCAGCCCTGGGACCGAACCCCGCGTTTATGAACAAACGACCCAACACCGTGCGTTTTATTC
TGTCTTTTTATTGCCGTCATAGCGCGGGTTCCTTCCGGTATTGTCTCCTTCCGTGTTTCAGTTAGCCTCC
CCCTAGGGTGGGCGAAGAACTCCAGCATGAGATCCCCGCGCTGGAGGATCATCCAGCCGGCGTCCCGGAA
AACGATTCCGAAGCCCAACCTTTCATAGAAGGCGGCGGTGGAATCGAAATCTCGTGATGGCAGGTTGGGC
GTCGCTTGGTCGGTCATTTCGAACCCCAGAGTCCCGCTCAGAAGAACTCGTCAAGAAGGCGATAGAAGGC
GATGCGCTGCGAATCGGGAGCGGCGATACCGTAAAGCACGAGGAAGCGGTCAGCCCATTCGCCGCCAAGT
TCTTCAGCAATATCACGGGTAGCCAACGCTATGTCCTGATAGCGGTCCGCCACACCCAGCCGGCCACAGT
CGATGAATCCAGAAAAGCGGCCATTTTCCACCATGATATTCGGCAAGCAGGCATCGCCATGGGTCACGAC
GAGATCCTCGCCGTCGGGCATGCTCGCCTTGAGCCTGGCGAACAGTTCGGCTGGCGCGAGCCCCTGATGT
TCTTCGTCCAGATCATCCTGATCGACAAGACCGGCTTCCATCCGAGTACGTGCTCGCTCGATGCGATGTT
TCGCTTGGTGGTCGAATGGGCAGGTAGCCGGATCAAGCGTATGCAGCCGCCGCATTGCATCAGCCATGAT
GGATACTTTCTCGGCAGGAGCAAGGTGAGATGACAGGAGATCCTGCCCCGGCACTTCGCCCAATAGCAGC
CAGTCCCTTCCCGCTTCAGTGACAACGTCGAGCACAGCTGCGCAAGGAACGCCCGTCGTGGCCAGCCACG
ATAGCCGCGCTGCCTCGTCTTGCAGTTCATTCAGGGCACCGGACAGGTCGGTCTTGACAAAAAGAACCGG
GCGCCCCTGCGCTGACAGCCGGAACACGGCGGCATCAGAGCAGCCGATTGTCTGTTGTGCCCAGTCATAG
CCGAATAGCCTCTCCACCCAAGCGGCCGGAGAACCTGCGTGCAATCCATCTTGTTCAATCATGCGAAACG
ATCCTCATCCTGTCTCTTGATCGATCTTTGCAAAAGCCTAGGCCTCCAAAAAAGCCTCCTCACTACTTCT
GGAATAGCTCAGAGGCCGAGGCGGCCTC
